>Addgene plasmid #13539 | pRSET FLIPE-100u | depositor full sequence | sequence record 7665 | Author sequence
ATCTCGATCCCGCGAAATTAATACGACTCACTATAGGGAGACCACAACGGTTTCCCTCTAGATAATTTTG
TTTAACTTTAAGAAGGAGATATACATATGCGGGGTTCTCATCATCATCATCATCATGGTATGGCTAGCAT
GACTGGTGGACAGCAAATGGGTCGGGATCTGTACGACGATGACGATAAGGATCCGGGCCGCATGGTGAGC
AAGGGCGAGGAGCTGTTCACCGGGGTGGTGCCCATCCTGGTCGAGCTGGACGGCGACGTAAACGGCCACA
AGTTCAGCGTGTCCGGCGAGGGCGAGGGCGATGCCACCTACGGCAAGCTGACCCTGAAGTTCATCTGCAC
CACCGGCAAGCTGCCCGTGCCCTGGCCCACCCTCGTGACCACCCTGACCTGGGGCGTGCAGTGCTTCAGC
CGCTACCCCGACCACATGAAGCAGCACGACTTCTTCAAGTCCGCCATGCCCGAAGGCTACGTCCAGGAGC
GCACCATCTTCTTCAAGGACGACGGCAACTACAAGACCCGCGCCGAGGTGAAGTTCGAGGGCGACACCCT
GGTGAACCGCATCGAGCTGAAGGGCATCGACTTCAAGGAGGACGGCAACATCCTGGGGCACAAGCTGGAG
TACAACTACATCAGCCACAACGTCTATATCACCGCCGACAAGCAGAAGAACGGCATCAAGGCCAACTTCA
AGATCCGCCACAACATCGAGGACGGCAGCGTGCAGCTCGCCGACCACTACCAGCAGAACACCCCCATCGG
CGACGGCCCCGTGCTGCTGCCCGACAACCACTACCTGAGCACCCAGTCCGCCCTGAGCAAAGACCCCAAC
GAGAAGCGCGATCACATGGTCCTGCTGGAGTTCGTGACCGCCGCCGGGATCACTCTCGGCATGGACGAGC
TGTACAAGGGTCTCGAGGGAGGCGCCGCAGGCAGCACGCTGGACAAAATCGCCAAAAACGGTGTGATTGT
CGTCGGTCACCGTGAATCTTCAGTGCCTTTCTCTTATTACGACAATCAGCAAAAAGTGGTGGGTTACTCG
CAGGATTACTCCAACGCCATTGTTGAAGCAGTGAAAAAGAAACTCAACAAACCGGACTTGCAGGTAAAAC
TGATTCCGATTACCTGGCAAAACCGTATTCCACTGCTGCAAAACGGCACTTTCGATTTTGAATGTGGTTC
TACCACCAACAACGTCGAACGCCAAAAACAGGCGGCTTTCTCTGACACTATTTTCGTGGTCGGTACGCGC
CTGTTGACCAAAAAGGGTGGCGATATCAAAGATTTTGCCAACCTGAAAGACAAAGCCGTAGTCGTCACTT
CCGGCACTACCTCTGAAGTTTTGCTCAACAAACTGAATGAAGAGCAAAAAATGAATATGCGCATCATCAG
CGCCAAAGATCACGGTGACTCTTTCCGCACCCTGGAAAGCGGTCGTGCCGTTGCCTTTATGATGGATGAC
GCTCTGCTGGCCGGTGAACGTGCGAAAGCGAAGAAACCAGACAACTGGGAAATCGTCGGCAAGCCGCAGT
CTCAGGAGGCCTACGGTTGTATGTTGCGTAAAGATGATCCGCAGTTCAAAAAGCTGATGGATGACACCAT
CGCTCAGGTGCAGACCTCCGGTGAAGCGGAAAAATGGTTTGATAAGTGGTTCAAAAATCCAATTCCGCCG
AAAAACCTGAACATGAATTTCGAACTGTCAGACGAAATGAAAGCACTGTTCAAAGAACCGAATGACAAGG
CACTGAACGGCGCCGGTACCGGTGGAATGGTGAGCAAGGGCGAGGAGCTGTTCACCGGGGTGGTGCCCAT
CCTGGTCGAGCTGGACGGCGACGTAAACGGCCACAAGTTCAGCGTGTCCGGCGAGGGCGAGGGCGATGCC
ACCTACGGCAAGCTGACCCTGAAGCTGATCTGCACCACCGGCAAGCTGCCCGTGCCCTGGCCCACCCTCG
TGACCACCCTGGGCTACGGCCTGCAGTGCTTCGCCCGCTACCCCGACCACATGAAGCAGCACGACTTCTT
CAAGTCCGCCATGCCCGAAGGCTACGTCCAGGAGCGCACCATCTTCTTCAAGGACGACGGCAACTACAAG
ACCCGCGCCGAGGTGAAGTTCGAGGGCGACACCCTGGTGAACCGCATCGAGCTGAAGGGCATCGACTTCA
AGGAGGACGGCAACATCCTGGGGCACAAGCTGGAGTACAACTACAACAGCCACAACGTCTATATCACCGC
CGACAAGCAGAAGAACGGCATCAAGGCCAACTTCAAGATCCGCCACAACATCGAGGACGGCGGCGTGCAG
CTCGCCGACCACTACCAGCAGAACACCCCCATCGGCGACGGCCCCGTGCTGCTGCCCGACAACCACTACC
TGAGCTACCAGTCCGCCCTGAGCAAAGACCCCAACGAGAAGCGCGATCACATGGTCCTGCTGGAGTTCGT
GACCGCCGCCGGGATCACTCTCGGCATGGACGAGCTGTACAAGTAAAAGCTTGATCCGGCTGCTAACAAA
GCCCGAAAGGAAGCTGAGTTGGCTGCTGCCACCGCTGAGCAATAACTAGCATAACCCCTTGGGGCCTCTA
AACGGGTCTTGAGGGGTTTTTTGCTGAAAGGAGGAACTATATCCGGATCTGGCGTAATAGCGAAGAGGCC
CGCACCGATCGCCCTTCCCAACAGTTGCGCAGCCTGAATGGCGAATGGG
[124 nt withheld, positions 2710-2833]
C
[56 nt withheld, positions 2835-2890]
AGCTTTACGGCACCTCGACCG
[64 nt withheld, positions 2912-2975]
CCTTTGACGTTGGAGTCCACGTTCTTT
[37 nt withheld, positions 3003-3039]
ACCCTATCGCGGTCTATTCTTTTGATTTATAAGGGATTTTGCCGATTTCGGCCTATTGGTTAAAAAATGA
GCTGATTTAACAAATATTTAACGCGAATTTTAACAAAATATTAACGTTTACAATTTCGCCTGATGCGGTA
TTTTCTCCTTACGCATCTGTGCGGTATTTCACACCGCATACAGGTGGCACTTTTCGGGGAAATGTGCGCG
GAACCCCTATTTGTTTATTTTTCTAAATACATTCAAATATGTATCCGCTCATGAGACAATAACCCTGATA
AATGCTTCAATAATATTGAAAAAGGAAGAGTATGAGTATTCAACATTTCCGTGTCGCCCTTATTCCCTTT
TTTGCGGCATTTTGCCTTCCTGTTTTTGCTCACCCAGAAACGCTGGTGAAAGTAAAAGATGCTGAAGATC
AGTTGGGTGCACGAGTGGGTTACATCGAACTGGATCTCAACAGCGGTAAGATCCTTGAGAGTTTTCGCCC
CGAAGAACGTTTTCCAATGATGAGCACTTTTAAAGTTCTGCTATGTGATACACTATTATCCCGTATTGAC
GCCGGGCAAGAGCAACTCGGTCGCCGCATACACTATTCTCAGAATGACTTGGTTGAGTACTCACCAGTCA
CAGAAAAGCATCTTACGGATGGCATGACAGTAAGAGAATTATGCAGTGCTGCCATAACCATGAGTGATAA
CACTGCGGCCAACTTACTTCTGACAACGATCGGAGGACCGAAGGAGCTAACCGCTTTTTTGCACAACATG
GGGGATCATGTAACTCGCCTTGATCGTTGGGAACCGGAGCTGAATGAAGCCATACCAAACGACGAGAGTG
ACACCACGATGCCTGTAGCAATGCCAACAACGTTGCGCAAACTATTAACTGGCGAACTACTTACTCTAGC
TTCCCGGCAACAATTAATAGACTGAATGGAGGCGGATAAAGTTGCAGGACCACTTCTGCGCTCGGCCCTT
CCGGCTGGCTGGTTTATTGCTGATAAATCTGGAGCCGGTGAGCGTGGGTCTCGCGGTATCATTGCAGCAC
TGGGGCCAGATGGTAAGCGCTCCCGTATCGTAGTTATCTACACGACGGGGAGTCAGGCAACTATGGATGA
ACGAAATAGACAGATCGCTGAGATAGGTGCCTCACTGATTAAGCATTGGTAACTGTCAGACCAAGTTTAC
TCATATATACTTTAGATTGATTTAAAACTTCATTTTTAATTTAAAAGGATCTAGGTGAAGATCCTTTTTG
ATAATCTCATGACCAAAATCCCTTAACGTGAGTTTTCGTTCCACTGAGCGTCAGACCCCGTAGAAAAGAT
CAAAGGATCTTCTTGAGATCCTTTTTTTCTGCGCGTAATCTGCTGCTTGCAAACAAAAAAACCACCGCTA
CCAGCGGTGGTTTGTTTGCCGGATCAAGAGCTACCAACTCTTTTTCCGAAGGTAACTGGCTTCAGCAGAG
CGCAGATACCAAATACTGTCCTTCTAGTGTAGCCGTAGTTAGGCCACCACTTCAAGAACTCTGTAGCACC
GCCTACATACCTCGCTCTGCTAATCCTGTTACCAGTGGCTGCTGCCAGTGGCGATAAGTCGTGTCTTACC
GGGTTGGACTCAAGACGATAGTTACCGGATAAGGCGCAGCGGTCGGGCTGAACGGGGGGTTCGTGCACAC
AGCCCAGCTTGGAGCGAACGACCTACACCGAACTGAGATACCTACAGCGTGAGCTATGAGAAAGCGCCAC
GCTTCCCGAAGGGAGAAAGGCGGACAGGTATCCGGTAAGCGGCAGGGTCGGAACAGGAGAGCGCACGAGG
GAGCTTCCAGGGGGAAACGCCTGGTATCTTTATAGTCCTGTCGGGTTTCGCCACCTCTGACTTGAGCGTC
GATTTTTGTGATGCTCGTCAGGGGGGCGGAGCCTATGGAAAAACGCCAGCAACGCGGCCTTTTTACGGTT
CCTGGGCTTTTGCTGGCCTTTTGCTCACATGTTCTTTCCTGCGTTATCCCCTGATTCTGTGGATAACCGT
ATTACCGCCTTTGAGTGAGCTGATACCGCTCGCCGCAGCCGAACGACCGAGCGCAGCGAGTCAGTGAGCG
AGGAAGCGGAAGAGCGCCCAATACGCAAACCGCCTCTCCCCGCGCGTTGGCCGATTCATTAATGCAG
Features (pLannotate 1.2.2; 17 found; start..end, strand, type, name):
     19..37      +  promoter       T7 promoter: promoter for bacteriophage T7 RNA polymerase
     67..89      +  RBS            RBS: efficient ribosome binding site from bacteriophage T7 gene 10 (Olins and Rangwala, 1989)
    109..129     +  CDS            capTEV™ (fragment): composite tag for in vivo biotinylation, TEV protease cleavage, and 6xHis tagging
    130..162     +  CDS            T7 tag (gene 10 leader): leader peptide from bacteriophage T7 gene 10 promotes efficient translation in E. coli
    166..189     +  CDS            Xpress™ tag: Xpress™ epitope tag, including an enterokinase recognition and cleavage site
    202..918     +  CDS            ECFP: ECFP is a basic (constitutively fluorescent) cyan fluorescent protein published in 1996, derived from Aequorea victoria. It has low acid sensitivity.
    934..1758    +  CDS            gltI (fragment): GLTI_ECOLI - Also known as ybeJ, yzzK. Experimental evidence at protein level: Swiss-Prot protein existence level 1. Part of the ABC transporter complex GltIJKL involved in glutamate and aspartate uptake. Binds to both glutamate and aspartate. From Escherichia coli (strain K12).
   1777..2496    +  CDS            Venus: yellow fluorescent protein (YFP) with fast and efficient maturation (Nagai et al., 2002) mammalian codon-optimized
   2509..2558    +  CDS            SET1 (fragment): solubility-enhancement tag derived from T7 phage gene 10B
   2566..2613    +  terminator     T7 terminator: transcription terminator for bacteriophage T7 RNA polymerase
   2639..2705    +  CDS            lacZα (fragment): LacZα fragment of β-galactosidase; lacZ fragment
   2710..3165    +  rep_origin     f1 ori (sequence partly withheld): f1 bacteriophage origin of replication; arrow indicates direction of (+) strand synthesis
   3168..3219    -  misc_feature   bom (fragment): basis of mobility region from pBR322
   3246..3350    +  promoter       AmpR promoter: bla
   3351..4211    +  CDS            AmpR: β-lactamase; bla; confers resistance to ampicillin, carbenicillin, and related antibiotics
   4382..4970    +  rep_origin     ori: high-copy-number ColE1/pMB1/pBR322/pUC origin of replication
   5153..5206    +  CDS            lacI (fragment): lac repressor; lacI; The lac repressor binds to the lac operator to inhibit transcription in E. coli. This inhibition can be relieved by adding lactose or isopropyl-β-D-thiogalactopyranoside (IPTG).
