[The description below was written by a language model from this plasmid's Addgene catalogue record and pLannotate feature annotations shown in this document.]
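Description:
pRSET FLIPE-100u is a bacterial expression plasmid built on the pRSET-B backbone that encodes a genetically encoded FRET nanosensor for glutamate. It is propagated in E. coli at high copy number from a ColE1/pUC-type origin and selected with ampicillin through the β-lactamase gene. An f1 origin is also present, which permits production of single-stranded DNA. The annotated sequence is 5,206 nt, consistent with a roughly 2.4 kb insert cloned between BamHI and HindIII sites, both of which are retained.

The sensor is expressed from a T7 promoter with the T7 gene 10 ribosome binding site, and transcription ends at a T7 terminator, so expression requires a host that supplies T7 RNA polymerase. The open reading frame begins with the pRSET leader, which comprises a short His-tag-containing segment (annotated as a capTEV fragment), the T7 gene 10 leader and the Xpress epitope with its enterokinase cleavage site. These elements are useful for purification and detection. ECFP follows, then a fragment of the E. coli periplasmic glutamate/aspartate binding protein gltI (ybeJ) carrying an S118W substitution, and finally Venus. In this sandwich design, ligand binding to the central domain changes the energy transfer between the cyan donor and the yellow acceptor, giving a ratiometric optical readout. The S118W mutation lies in the binding protein, and the "100u" in the name suggests an affinity variant, although the record does not state an affinity value. The small lacZα, lacI, bom and SET1 fragments in the annotation appear to be backbone remnants rather than functional parts. The associated work concerns detection of glutamate release from neurons, and this version is suited to producing the sensor protein in bacteria.
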