Addgene plasmid #13539: pRSET FLIPE-100u
Depositing lab: Wolf Frommer. Depositing organization: Carnegie Institution for Science. Publication: Detection of glutamate release from neurons by genetically encoded surface-displayed FRET nanosensors. Okumoto S, Looger LL, Micheva KD, Reimer RJ, Smith SJ, Frommer WB. Proc Natl Acad Sci U S A. 2005 Jun 14. 102(24):8740-5. 10.1073/pnas.0503274102 PubMed 15939876.
Backbone
  Vector backbone: pRSET-B
  Backbone size w/o insert (bp): 2897
  Vector type: Bacterial Expression
Growth in bacteria
  Bacterial resistance: Ampicillin, 100 μg/mL
  Growth temperature: 37°C
  Growth strain: DH5alpha
  Copy number: High Copy
Gene/Insert
  Gene/Insert name: FLIP-E S118W (alt names: ECFP-ybeJ-Venus; Glutamate/aspartate binding protein; gltI)
  Species: E. coli
  Insert size (bp): 2400
  Mutation: S118W in binding protein
  GenBank ID: NP_415188
  Tag / fusion protein: ECFP (N terminal on insert); Venus (C terminal on insert)
  Cloning method: Restriction Enzyme; 5′ cloning site BamHI (not destroyed); 3′ cloning site HindIII (not destroyed)
  Sequencing primers: 5′ N/A
Resource information
  A portion of this plasmid was derived from a plasmid made by: Venus is from Dr. Atsushi Miyawaki. Please ask Dr. Miyawaki for permission to use Venus in another vector.
Terms and licenses: Academic/Nonprofit Terms; Industry Terms: Not Available to Industry
Depositor comments: For more information, see http://carnegiedpb.stanford.edu/research/frommer/nanosensors/index.html
How to cite: pRSET FLIPE-100u was a gift from Wolf Frommer (Addgene plasmid # 13539 ; http://n2t.net/addgene:13539 ; RRID:Addgene_13539)
