>Addgene plasmid #13539 | pRSET FLIPE-100u | addgene partial sequence | sequence record 19353 | 13539 with FLIPE (TCAAACCATTTTTCCGCTTC)
GTGTCTCCATCAGCTTTTTGAACTGCGGATCATCTTTACGCAACATACAACCGTAGGCCTCCTGAGACTG
CGGCTTGCCGACGATTTCCCAGTTGTCTGGTTTCTTCGCTTTCGCACGTTCACCGGCCAGCAGAGCGTCA
TCCATCATAAAGGCAACGGCACGACCGCTTTCCAGGGTGCGGAAAGAGTCACCGTGATCTTTGGCGCTGA
TGATGCGCATATTCATTTTTTGCTCTTCATTCAGTTTGTTGAGCAAAACTTCAGAGGTAGTGCCGGAAGT
GACGACTACGGCTTTGTCTTTCAGGTTGGCAAAATCTTTGATATCGCCACCCTTTTTGGTCAACAGGCGC
GTACCGACCACGAAAATAGTGTCAGAGAAAGCCGCCTGTTTTTGGCGTTCGACGTTGTTGGTGGTAGAAC
CACATTCAAAATCGAAAGTGCCGTTTTGCAGCAGTGGAATACGGTTTTGCCAGGTAATCGGAATCAGTTT
TACCTGCAAGTCCGGTTTGTTGAGTTTCTTTTTCACTGCTTCAACAATGGCGTTGGAGTAATCCTGCGAG
TAACCCACCACTTTTTGCTGATTGTCGTAATAAGAGAAAGGCACTGAAGATTCACGGTGACCGACGACCA
TCACACCGTTTTTGGC
